>Addgene plasmid #146067 | pAc5.1B-lambdaN-HA-DmTral-LSm-D30KT35A-V5His6_C | depositor full sequence | sequence record 288512 | Full Sequence
CTTCAAGGAATTAATTCTATATTCTAAAAACACAAATGATACTTCTAAAAAAAATCATGAATGGCATCAA
CTCTGAATCAAATCTTTGCAGATGCACCTACTTCTCATTTCCACTGTCACATCATTTTTCCAGATCTCGC
TGCCTGTTATGTGGCCCACAAACCAAGACACGTTTTATGGCCATTAAAGCTGGCTGATCGTCGCCAAACA
CCAAATACATATCAATATGTACATTCGAGAAAGAAGCGATCAAAGAAGCGTCTTCGGGCGAGTAGGAGAA
TGCGGAGGAGAAGGAGAACGAGCTGATCTAGTATCTCTCCACAATCCAATGCCAACTGACCAACTGGCCA
TATTCGGAGCAATTTGAAGCCAATTTCCATCGCCTGGCGATCGCTCCATTCTTGGCTATATGTTTTTCAC
CGTTCCCGGGGCCATTTTCAAAGACTCGTCGGTAAGATAAGATTGTGTCACTCGCTGTCTCTCTTCATTT
GTCGAAGAATGCTGAGGAATTTCGCGATGACGTCGGCGAGTATTTTGAAGAATGAGAATAATTTGTATTT
ATACGAAAATCAGTTAGTGGAATTTTCTACAAAAACATGTTATCTATAGATAATTTTGTTGCAAAATATG
TTGACTATGACAAAGATTGTATGTATATACCTTTAATGTATTCTCATTTTCTTATGTATTTATAATGGCA
ATGATGATACTGATGATATTTTAAGATGATGCCAGACCACAGGCTGATTTCTGCGTCTTTTGCCGAACGC
AGTGCATGTGCGGTTGTTGTTTTTTGGAATAGTTTCAATTTTCGGACTGTCCGCTTTGATTTCAGTTTCT
TGGCTTATTCAAAAAGCAAAGTAAAGCCAAAAAAGCGAGATGGCAATACCAAATGCGGCAAAACGGTAGT
GGAAGGAAAGGGGTGCGGGGCAGCGGAAGGAAGGGTGGGGCGGGGCGTGGCGGGGTCTGTGGCTGGGCGC
GACGTCACCGACGTTGGAGCCACTCCTTTGACCATGTGTGCGTGTGTGTATTATTCGTGTCTCGCCACTC
GCCGGTTGTTTTTTTCTTTTTATCTCGCTCTCTCTAGCGCCATCTCGTACGCATGCTCAACGCACCGCAT
GTTGCCGTGTCCTTTATGCGTCATTTTGGCTCGAAATAGGCAATTATTTAAACAAAGATTAGTCAACGAA
AACGCTAAAATAAATAAGTCTACAATATGGTTACTTATTGCCATGTGTGTGCAGCCAACGATAGCAACAA
AAGCAACAACACAGTGGCTTTCCCTCTTTCACTTTTTGTTTGCAAGCGCGTGCGAGCAAGACGGCACGAC
CGGCAAACGCAATTACGCTGACAAAGAGCAGACGAAGTTTTGGCCGAAAAACATCAAGGCGCCTGATACG
AATGCATTTGCAATAACAATTGCGATATTTAATATTGTTTATGAAGCTGTTTGACTTCAAAACACACAAA
AAAAAAAATAAAACAAATTATTTGAAAGAGAATTAGGAATCGGACAGCTTATCGTTACGGGCTAACAGCA
CACCGAGACGAAATAGCTTACCTGACGTCACAGCCTCTGGAAGAACTGCCGCCAAGCAGAGAGAGAGAGA
AAAAGAGGGAGAGCAGCTTAGACCGCATGTGCTTGTGTGTGAGGCGTCTCTCTCTTCGTCTCCTGTTTGC
GCAAACGCATAGACTGCACTGAGAAAATCGATTACCTATTTTTTATGAATGAATATTTGCACTATTACTA
TTCAAAACTATTAAGATAGCAATCACATTCAATAGCCAAATACTATACCACCTGAGCGATGCAACGAAAT
GATCAATTTGAGCAAAAATGCTGCATATTTAGGACGGCATCATTATAGAAATGCTTCTTGCTGTGTACTT
TTCTCTCGTCTGGCAGCTGTTTCGCCGTTATTGTTAAAACCGGCTTAAGTTAGGTGTGTTTTCTACGACT
AGTGATGCCCCTACTAGAAGATGTGTGTTGCACAAATGTCCCTGAATAACCAATTTGAAGTGCAGATAGC
AGTAAACGTAAGCTAATATGAATATTATTTAACTGTAATGTTTTAATATCGCTGGACATTACTAATAAAC
CCACTATAAACACATGTACATATGTATGTTTTGGCATACAATGAGTAGTTGGGGAAAAAATGTGTAAAAG
CACCGTGACCATCACAGCATAAAGATAACCAGCTGAAGTATCGAATATGAGTAACCCCCAAATTGAATCA
CATGCCGCAACTGATAGGACCCATGGAAGTACACTCTTCATGGCGATATACAAGACACACACAAGCACGA
ACACCCAGTTGCGGAGGAAATTCTCCGTAAATGAAAACCCAATCGGCGAACAATTCATACCCATATATGG
TAAAAGTTTTGAACGCGACTTGAGAGCGGAGAGCATTGCGGCTGATAAGGTTTTAGCGCTAAGCGGGCTT
TATAAAACGGGCTGCGGGACCAGTTTTCATATCACTACCGTTTGAGTTCTTGTGCTGTGTGGATACTCCT
CCCGACACAAAGCCGCTCCATCAGCCAGCAGTCGTCTAATCCAGAGACCCCGGATCGGGGTACCAACATG
GACGCACAAACACGACGACGTGAGCGTCGCGCTGAGAAACAAGCTCAATGGAAAGCTGCAAACGGTGGAT
CTCCTCCACATATGGCTTACCCATACGATGTTCCAGATTACGCTCCTCCAAGCTTGAATTCTATGAGCGG
GGGATTACCGGAGTTGGGCTCCAAAATCAGCCTCATTTCCAAGGCGGACATTCGATACGAGGGCCGCCTG
TACACGGTGAAGCCGCAGGAGTGCGCGATTGCGCTCTCGAGTGTGCGATCCTTCGGTACAGAAGATCGGG
ACACCCAGTTCCAGATAGCGCCGCAATCGCAGATCTACGACTACATCCTCTTCCGTGGCTCGGACATCAA
GGACATTCGCGTTGTCAACAACCACACGCTGCCGCACCACAATGACCCGGCGATCATGCAGGCGCAGCTC
GGCGGCCGCTCGAGTCTAGAGGGCCCGCGGTTCGAAGGTAAGCCTATCCCTAACCCTCTCCTCGGTCTCG
ATTCTACGCGTACCGGTCATCATCACCATCACCATTGAGTTTAAACCCGCTGATCAGCCTCGACTGTGCC
TTCTAAGGCCTGAGCTCGCTGATCAGCCTCGATCGAGGATCCAGACATGATAAGATACATTGATGAGTTT
GGACAAACCACAACTAGAATGCAGTGAAAAAAATGCTTTATTTGTGAAATTTGTGATGCTATTGCTTTAT
TTGTAACCATTATAAGCTGCAATAAACAAGTTAACAACAACAATTGCATTCATTTTATGTTTCAGGTTCA
GGGGGAGGTGTGGGAGGTTTTTTAAAGCAAGTAAAACCTCTACAAATGTGGTATGGCTGATTATGATCAG
TCGACCGATGCCCTTGAGAGCCTTCAACCCAGTCAGCTCCTTCCGGTGGGCGCGGGGCATGACTATCGTC
GCCGCACTTATGACTGTCTTCTTTATCATGCAACTCGTAGGACAGGTGCCGGCAGCGCTCTGGGTCATTT
TCGGCGAGGACCGCTTTCGCTGGAGCGCGACGATGATCGGCCTGTCGCTTGCGGTATTCGGAATCTTGCA
CGCCCTCGCTCAAGCCTTCGTCACTGGTCCCGCCACCAAACGTTTCGGCGAGAAGCAGGCCATTATCGCC
GGCATGGCGGCCGACGCGCTGGGCTACGTCTTGCTGGCGTTCGCGACGCGAGGCTGGATGGCCTTCCCCA
TTATGATTCTTCTCGCTTCCGGCGGCATCGGGATGCCCGCGTTGCAGGCCATGCTGTCCAGGCAGGTAGA
TGACGACCATCAGGGACAGCTTCAAGGATCGCTCGCGGCTCTTACCAGCCAGCAAAAGGCCAGGAACCGT
AAAAAGGCCGCGTTGCTGGCGTTTTTCCATAGGCTCCGCCCCCCTGACGAGCATCACAAAAATCGACGCT
CAAGTCAGAGGTGGCGAAACCCGACAGGACTATAAAGATACCAGGCGTTTCCCCCTGGAAGCTCCCTCGT
GCGCTCTCCTGTTCCGACCCTGCCGCTTACCGGATACCTGTCCGCCTTTCTCCCTTCGGGAAGCGTGGCG
CTTTCTCAATGCTCACGCTGTAGGTATCTCAGTTCGGTGTAGGTCGTTCGCTCCAAGCTGGGCTGTGTGC
ACGAACCCCCCGTTCAGCCCGACCGCTGCGCCTTATCCGGTAACTATCGTCTTGAGTCCAACCCGGTAAG
ACACGACTTATCGCCACTGGCAGCAGCCACTGGTAACAGGATTAGCAGAGCGAGGTATGTAGGCGGTGCT
ACAGAGTTCTTGAAGTGGTGGCCTAACTACGGCTACACTAGAAGGACAGTATTTGGTATCTGCGCTCTGC
TGAAGCCAGTTACCTTCGGAAAAAGAGTTGGTAGCTCTTGATCCGGCAAACAAACCACCGCTGGTAGCGG
TGGTTTTTTTGTTTGCAAGCAGCAGATTACGCGCAGAAAAAAAGGATCTCAAGAAGATCCTTTGATCTTT
TCTACGGGGTCTGACGCTCAGTGGAACGAAAACTCACGTTAAGGGATTTTGGTCATGAGATTATCAAAAA
GGATCTTCACCTAGATCCTTTTAAATTAAAAATGAAGTTTTAAATCAATCTAAAGTATATATGAGTAAAC
TTGGTCTGACAGTTACCAATGCTTAATCAGTGAGGCACCTATCTCAGCGATCTGTCTATTTCGTTCATCC
ATAGTTGCCTGACTCCCCGTCGTGTAGATAACTACGATACGGGAGGGCTTACCATCTGGCCCCAGTGCTG
CAATGATACCGCGAGACCCACGCTCACCGGCTCCAGATTTATCAGCAATAAACCAGCCAGCCGGAAGGGC
CGAGCGCAGAAGTGGTCCTGCAACTTTATCCGCCTCCATCCAGTCTATTAATTGTTGCCGGGAAGCTAGA
GTAAGTAGTTCGCCAGTTAATAGTTTGCGCAACGTTGTTGCCATTGCTGCAGGCATCGTGGTGTCACGCT
CGTCGTTTGGTATGGCTTCATTCAGCTCCGGTTCCCAACGATCAAGGCGAGTTACATGATCCCCCATGTT
GTGCAAAAAAGCGGTTAGCTCCTTCGGTCCTCCGATCGTTGTCAGAAGTAAGTTGGCCGCAGTGTTATCA
CTCATGGTTATGGCAGCACTGCATAATTCTCTTACTGTCATGCCATCCGTAAGATGCTTTTCTGTGACTG
GTGAGTACTCAACCAAGTCATTCTGAGAATAGTGTATGCGGCGACCGAGTTGCTCTTGCCCGGCGTCAAC
ACGGGATAATACCGCGCCACATAGCAGAACTTTAAAAGTGCTCATCATTGGAAAACGTTCTTCGGGGCGA
AAACTCTCAAGGATCTTACCGCTGTTGAGATCCAGTTCGATGTAACCCACTCGTGCACCCAACTGATCTT
CAGCATCTTTTACTTTCACCAGCGTTTCTGGGTGAGCAAAAACAGGAAGGCAAAATGCCGCAAAAAAGGG
AATAAGGGCGACACGGAAATGTTGAATACTCATACTCTTCCTTTTTCAATATTATTGAAGCATTTATCAG
GGTTATTGTCTCATGAGCGGATACATATTTGAATGTATTTAGAAAAATAAACAAATAGGGGTTCCGCGCA
CATTTCCCCGAAAAGTGCCACCTGACGTCTAAGAAACCATTATTATCATGACATTAACCTATAAAAATAG
GCGTATCACGAGGCCCTTTCGT
Features (pLannotate 1.2.2; 11 found; start..end, strand, type, name):
     56..2568    +  promoter       Ac5 promoter: Drosophila melanogaster actin 5C promoter
   2588..2653    +  CDS            N (fragment): REGN_LAMBD - Experimental evidence at protein level: Swiss-Prot protein existence level 1. Plays a role as a transcriptional antitermination factor that allows the virus to initiate its lytic phase. Activates expression of the delayed viral early genes by modifying host RNA polymerase (RNAP) into a form that is resistant to termination signals. This antitermination function requires the host NusA protein which serves to stabilize the interaction between antitermination protein N and host RNA polymerase. From Escherichia phage lambda (Bacteriophage lambda).
   2678..2704    +  CDS            3xHA (fragment): three tandem HA epitope tags
   2723..3025    +  CDS            LSM14B (fragment): LS14B_HUMAN - Also known as C20orf40 From Homo sapiens (Human).
   3047..3088    +  CDS            V5 tag: epitope tag from simian virus 5
   3188..3322    -  polyA_signal   SV40 poly(A) signal: SV40 polyadenylation signal
   3345..3429    -  CDS            large T antigen (fragment): large T antigen from SV40 (simian virus 40)
   3430..3900    +  CDS            TcR (fragment): tetracycline efflux protein; tet; confers resistance to tetracycline
   3944..4532    -  rep_origin     ori: high-copy-number ColE1/pMB1/pBR322/pUC origin of replication
   4703..5563    -  CDS            AmpR: β-lactamase; bla; confers resistance to ampicillin, carbenicillin, and related antibiotics
   5564..5668    -  promoter       AmpR promoter: bla
