[The description below was written by a language model from this plasmid's Addgene catalogue record and pLannotate feature annotations shown in this document.]
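Description:
pAc5.1B-lambdaN-HA-DmTral-LSm-D30KT35A-V5His6_C is a 5,762 nt insect expression plasmid for producing a tagged mutant fragment of Drosophila melanogaster Trailer Hitch (Tral, also called LSm15) in fly cells. The catalogue lists the backbone as unknown, although the name points to a pAc5.1B-type vector and the annotated features fit this. A Drosophila actin 5C promoter drives constitutive transcription, and an SV40 polyadenylation signal lies downstream of the coding region. In bacteria the plasmid replicates from a ColE1/pUC-type origin and is selected with ampicillin through the β-lactamase gene and its own promoter. The record lists it as low copy even though the origin is annotated as a high-copy type. Short fragments annotated as SV40 large T antigen and a tetracycline resistance gene appear to be non-functional backbone remnants.

The open reading frame begins with a short fragment of the bacteriophage lambda N protein, followed by an HA epitope (a single-repeat-sized match to the 3xHA annotation). Next comes the roughly 300 nt Tral LSm domain, which the annotation software matched to its human homologue LSM14B. A V5 epitope follows the insert, and the name implies a His6 tag as well, although none is annotated and the record does not say whether these C-terminal tags are in frame. The name indicates D30K and T35A substitutions in the insert, and the record also notes one silent A198C change relative to the reference sequence. The lambda N peptide binds boxB RNA hairpins, so fusions of this kind are commonly used to tether a protein to a boxB-containing reporter mRNA. The HA tag allows detection and immunoprecipitation. The associated study examined how Tral and EDC3 associate with DCP1 and Me31B, so this mutant probably serves to probe LSm domain interactions, though the record states no specific effect of the mutations.
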