Addgene plasmid #146067: pAc5.1B-lambdaN-HA-DmTral-LSm-D30KT35A-V5His6_C
Purpose: Insect Expression of DmTral-LSm-D30KT35A
Depositing lab: Elisa Izaurralde. Depositing organization: Max Planck Institute for Developmental Biology. Publication: Similar modes of interaction enable Trailer Hitch and EDC3 to associate with DCP1 and Me31B in distinct protein complexes. Tritschler F, Eulalio A, Helms S, Schmidt S, Coles M, Weichenrieder O, Izaurralde E, Truffault V. Mol Cell Biol. 2008 Nov . 28(21):6695-708. 10.1128/MCB.00759-08 PubMed 18765641.
Backbone
  Vector backbone: Unknown
  Vector type: Insect Expression
Growth in bacteria
  Bacterial resistance: Ampicillin, 100 μg/mL
  Growth temperature: 37°C
  Growth strain: DH5alpha
  Copy number: Low Copy
Gene/Insert
  Gene/Insert name: DmTral-LSm-D30KT35A (alt names: Trailer Hitch; Dm LSm37)
  Species: D. melanogaster (fly)
  Mutation: one silent mutation A198C compared to the sequence given by: NCBI:NM_140328.4 or UniProt Q9VTZ0.
  Entrez Gene: tral (a.k.a. Dmel_CG10686, BEST:GH08269, CG10686, DmLSm15, Dmel\CG10686, LSm15, Lsm15, Scd6p, TRAL, Tral, anon-EST:Posey139, anon-WO0172774.89, anon-WO02059370.24, p67, p70)
  Cloning method: Unknown
Terms and licenses: Academic/Nonprofit Terms; Industry Terms: Not Available to Industry
Depositor comments: Plasmids from this collection were made available to the research community and donated after the lab closed. Please note that the sequence provided by the depositing laboratory may be theoretical/predicted or based on Sanger sequencing results. There may be discrepancies between sequencing results obtained by Addgene and the depositor sequence. If an Addgene verified sequence is not available, please contact before placing your order to request that our lab fully sequence the plasmid.
How to cite: pAc5.1B-lambdaN-HA-DmTral-LSm-D30KT35A-V5His6_C was a gift from Elisa Izaurralde (Addgene plasmid # 146067 ; http://n2t.net/addgene:146067 ; RRID:Addgene_146067)
